Addgene plasmid #58555: p41Hyg 3-F GW
Purpose: (Empty Backbone) CEN vector with Hygromycin resistance marker for triple Gateway insertion
Depositing lab: Leonid Kruglyak. Depositing organization: Princeton University.
Backbone
  Vector backbone: pRS416
  Backbone size (bp): 7928
  Modifications to backbone: Insertion of 3-fragment Gateway cassette and Hygromycin resistance gene
  Vector type: Yeast Expression
  Selectable markers: Hygromycin
Growth in bacteria
  Bacterial resistance: Chloramphenicol and Ampicillin, 25 & 100 μg/mL
  Growth temperature: 37°C
  Growth strain: ccdB Survival
  Copy number: Low Copy
Gene/Insert
  Cloning method: Restriction Enzyme
Terms and licenses: Academic/Nonprofit Terms; Industry Terms: Not Available to Industry
How to cite: p41Hyg 3-F GW was a gift from Leonid Kruglyak (Addgene plasmid # 58555 ; http://n2t.net/addgene:58555 ; RRID:Addgene_58555)
