[The description below was written by a language model from this plasmid's Addgene catalogue record and pLannotate feature annotations shown in this document.]
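Description:
p41Hyg 3-F GW is an empty yeast expression backbone of about 7.9 kb, derived from the centromeric shuttle vector pRS416 and built as a destination vector for three-fragment (MultiSite) Gateway assembly. In Saccharomyces cerevisiae it is maintained at low copy by a CEN6/ARS element. Selection is by hygromycin resistance from an hphMX6-type cassette, in which the hygromycin phosphotransferase gene sits between the Ashbya gossypii TEF promoter and terminator, so no auxotrophic marker is needed. In E. coli the plasmid replicates from a ColE1/pUC-type origin and carries ampicillin resistance. An f1 origin and remnants of the pBluescript lacZα/MCS region, with flanking T3 and T7 promoters, are also present.

The Gateway cassette is bounded by an attR3 site and by a site annotated as attR1 that overlaps an attB4 core, which suggests an attR4-type site as used in three-fragment systems. Between the sites lie a chloramphenicol resistance gene with its own cat promoter and the ccdB toxin gene. The empty vector therefore has to be propagated in a ccdB-tolerant strain under chloramphenicol plus ampicillin. After an LR reaction the cassette is replaced by the assembled entry fragments, and ccdB provides counterselection against unrecombined plasmid.

No yeast promoter is annotated upstream of the cassette, but a CYC1 terminator lies just beyond the attR3 end. The promoter is thus presumably supplied as one of the three incoming fragments, along with a coding sequence and, for example, a tag, though the record does not specify this. The two feature tables, from the depositor sequence and the repository's sequencing result, show the same architecture in opposite orientations and differ by only a few bases in length.
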