Features (pLannotate 1.2.2; 29 found; start..end, strand, type, name):
     70..573     -  misc_feature   CEN/ARS: S. cerevisiae CEN6 centromere fused to an autonomously replicating sequence
    610..714     +  promoter       AmpR promoter: bla
    715..1575    +  CDS            AmpR: β-lactamase; bla; confers resistance to ampicillin, carbenicillin, and related antibiotics
   1746..2334    +  rep_origin     ori: high-copy-number ColE1/pMB1/pBR322/pUC origin of replication
   2517..2609    +  CDS            lacI (fragment): lac repressor; lacI; The lac repressor binds to the lac operator to inhibit transcription in E. coli. This inhibition can be relieved by adding lactose or isopropyl-β-D-thiogalactopyranoside (IPTG).
   2622..2643    +  protein_bind   CAP binding site: CAP binding activates transcription in the presence of cAMP. E. coli catabolite activator protein
   2658..2688    +  promoter       lac promoter: promoter for the E. coli lac operon
   2696..2712    +  protein_bind   lac operator: The lac repressor binds to the lac operator to inhibit transcription in E. coli. This inhibition can be relieved by adding lactose or isopropyl-β-D-thiogalactopyranoside (IPTG). lac repressor encoded by lacI
   2757..2775    +  promoter       T3 promoter: promoter for bacteriophage T3 RNA polymerase
   2788..2833    +  misc_feature   MCS (fragment): pBluescript multiple cloning site
   2849..2869    +  protein_bind   attB4: mutant version of attB; core recombination site for the Gateway® BP reaction BP Clonase™
   2853..2972    +  protein_bind   attR1: mutant version of attR; recombination site for the Gateway® LR reaction LR Clonase™
   3127..3279    -  CDS            dpnD (fragment): DPND_STRPN - Protein predicted: Swiss-Prot protein existence level 4. From Streptococcus pneumoniae serotype 4 (strain ATCC BAA-334 / TIGR4).
   3323..3625    -  CDS            ccdB: CCDB_ECOLI - Also known as G, letB, letD. Experimental evidence at protein level: Swiss-Prot protein existence level 1. Toxic component of a type II toxin-antitoxin (TA) system, functioning in plasmid maintainence. Responsible for the post- segregational killing (PSK) of plasmid-free cells, also referred to as a plasmid addiction system. Half-life of over 2 hours. Cell killing by CcdB is accompanied by filamentation, defects in chromosome and plasmid segregation, defects in cell division, formation of anucleate cells, decreased DNA synthesis and plasmid loss. Interferes with the activity of DN
   3630..3788    -  CDS            ccdA (fragment): CCDA_ECO57 - Also known as H, letA. Experimental evidence at protein level: Swiss-Prot protein existence level 1. Antitoxin component of a type II toxin-antitoxin (TA) system which inhibits the post-segregational killing (PSK) of plasmid-free cells, also referred to as a plasmid addiction system. Binds to and blocks the activity of CcdB; will also remove bound CcdB protein from the CcdB-GyrA complex by forming a CcdA-CcdB complex, a process termed rejuvenation. Functions as a transcriptional corepressor for the ccdAB operon, repression also requires CcdB (By similarity). From Escherichia coli
   3970..4628    -  CDS            CmR: chloramphenicol acetyltransferase; cat; confers resistance to chloramphenicol
   4629..4731    -  promoter       cat promoter: promoter of the E. coli cat gene encoding chloramphenicol acetyltransferase
   4877..5000    -  protein_bind   attR3: mutant version of attR; recombination site for the Gateway® LR reaction LR Clonase™
   5019..5066    +  misc_feature   MCS (fragment): pBluescript multiple cloning site
   5067..5314    +  terminator     CYC1 terminator: S. cerevisiae CYC1; transcription terminator for CYC1
   5333..5351    -  promoter       T7 promoter: promoter for bacteriophage T7 RNA polymerase
   5359..5514    +  CDS            lacZα (fragment): LacZα fragment of β-galactosidase; lacZ fragment
   5522..5977    +  rep_origin     f1 ori (sequence partly withheld): f1 bacteriophage origin of replication; arrow indicates direction of (+) strand synthesis
   5978..6029    -  misc_feature   bom (fragment): basis of mobility region from pBR322
   6107..6304    -  terminator     TEF terminator: Ashbya gossypii TEF terminator
   6311..7332    -  CDS            HygR (fragment): aminoglycoside phosphotransferase from E. coli; aph(4)-Ia; confers resistance to hygromycin
   7341..7684    -  promoter       TEF promoter: Ashbya gossypii TEF promoter
   7743..7792    -  misc_feature   bom (fragment): basis of mobility region from pBR322
   7894..1       -  CDS            rop (fragment) (across the origin): Rop protein, which maintains plasmids at low copy number; rop
>Addgene plasmid #58555 | p41Hyg 3-F GW | depositor full sequence | sequence record 90659 | p41Hyg 3-F GW sequence 7928 bps
GACGAAAGGGCCTCGTGATACGCCTATTTTTATAGGTTAATGTCATGATAATAATGGTTTCTTAGGACGG
ATCGCTTGCCTGTAACTTACACGCGCCTCGTATCTTTTAATGATGGAATAATTTGGGAATTTACTCTGTG
TTTATTTATTTTTATGTTTTGTATTTGGATTTTAGAAAGTAAATAAAGAAGGTAGAAGAGTTACGGAATG
AAGAAAAAAAAATAAACAAAGGTTTAAAAAATTTCAACAAAAAGCGTACTTTACATATATATTTATTAGA
CAAGAAAAGCAGATTAAATAGATATACATTCGATTAACGATAAGTAAAATGTAAAATCACAGGATTTTCG
TGTGTGGTCTTCTACACAGACAAGATGAAACAATTCGGCATTAATACCTGAGAGCAGGAAGAGCAAGATA
AAAGGTAGTATTTGTTGGCGATCCCCCTAGAGTCTTTTACATCTTCGGAAAACAAAAACTATTTTTTCTT
TAATTTCTTTTTTTACTTTCTATTTTTAATTTATATATTTATATTAAAAAATTTAAATTATAATTATTTT
TATAGCACGTGATGAAAAGGACCCAGGTGGCACTTTTCGGGGAAATGTGCGCGGAACCCCTATTTGTTTA
TTTTTCTAAATACATTCAAATATGTATCCGCTCATGAGACAATAACCCTGATAAATGCTTCAATAATATT
GAAAAAGGAAGAGTATGAGTATTCAACATTTCCGTGTCGCCCTTATTCCCTTTTTTGCGGCATTTTGCCT
TCCTGTTTTTGCTCACCCAGAAACGCTGGTGAAAGTAAAAGATGCTGAAGATCAGTTGGGTGCACGAGTG
GGTTACATCGAACTGGATCTCAACAGCGGTAAGATCCTTGAGAGTTTTCGCCCCGAAGAACGTTTTCCAA
TGATGAGCACTTTTAAAGTTCTGCTATGTGGCGCGGTATTATCCCGTATTGACGCCGGGCAAGAGCAACT
CGGTCGCCGCATACACTATTCTCAGAATGACTTGGTTGAGTACTCACCAGTCACAGAAAAGCATCTTACG
GATGGCATGACAGTAAGAGAATTATGCAGTGCTGCCATAACCATGAGTGATAACACTGCGGCCAACTTAC
TTCTGACAACGATCGGAGGACCGAAGGAGCTAACCGCTTTTTTGCACAACATGGGGGATCATGTAACTCG
CCTTGATCGTTGGGAACCGGAGCTGAATGAAGCCATACCAAACGACGAGCGTGACACCACGATGCCTGTA
GCAATGGCAACAACGTTGCGCAAACTATTAACTGGCGAACTACTTACTCTAGCTTCCCGGCAACAATTAA
TAGACTGGATGGAGGCGGATAAAGTTGCAGGACCACTTCTGCGCTCGGCCCTTCCGGCTGGCTGGTTTAT
TGCTGATAAATCTGGAGCCGGTGAGCGTGGGTCTCGCGGTATCATTGCAGCACTGGGGCCAGATGGTAAG
CCCTCCCGTATCGTAGTTATCTACACGACGGGGAGTCAGGCAACTATGGATGAACGAAATAGACAGATCG
CTGAGATAGGTGCCTCACTGATTAAGCATTGGTAACTGTCAGACCAAGTTTACTCATATATACTTTAGAT
TGATTTAAAACTTCATTTTTAATTTAAAAGGATCTAGGTGAAGATCCTTTTTGATAATCTCATGACCAAA
ATCCCTTAACGTGAGTTTTCGTTCCACTGAGCGTCAGACCCCGTAGAAAAGATCAAAGGATCTTCTTGAG
ATCCTTTTTTTCTGCGCGTAATCTGCTGCTTGCAAACAAAAAAACCACCGCTACCAGCGGTGGTTTGTTT
GCCGGATCAAGAGCTACCAACTCTTTTTCCGAAGGTAACTGGCTTCAGCAGAGCGCAGATACCAAATACT
GTCCTTCTAGTGTAGCCGTAGTTAGGCCACCACTTCAAGAACTCTGTAGCACCGCCTACATACCTCGCTC
TGCTAATCCTGTTACCAGTGGCTGCTGCCAGTGGCGATAAGTCGTGTCTTACCGGGTTGGACTCAAGACG
ATAGTTACCGGATAAGGCGCAGCGGTCGGGCTGAACGGGGGGTTCGTGCACACAGCCCAGCTTGGAGCGA
ACGACCTACACCGAACTGAGATACCTACAGCGTGAGCTATGAGAAAGCGCCACGCTTCCCGAAGGGAGAA
AGGCGGACAGGTATCCGGTAAGCGGCAGGGTCGGAACAGGAGAGCGCACGAGGGAGCTTCCAGGGGGAAA
CGCCTGGTATCTTTATAGTCCTGTCGGGTTTCGCCACCTCTGACTTGAGCGTCGATTTTTGTGATGCTCG
TCAGGGGGGCGGAGCCTATGGAAAAACGCCAGCAACGCGGCCTTTTTACGGTTCCTGGCCTTTTGCTGGC
CTTTTGCTCACATGTTCTTTCCTGCGTTATCCCCTGATTCTGTGGATAACCGTATTACCGCCTTTGAGTG
AGCTGATACCGCTCGCCGCAGCCGAACGACCGAGCGCAGCGAGTCAGTGAGCGAGGAAGCGGAAGAGCGC
CCAATACGCAAACCGCCTCTCCCCGCGCGTTGGCCGATTCATTAATGCAGCTGGCACGACAGGTTTCCCG
ACTGGAAAGCGGGCAGTGAGCGCAACGCAATTAATGTGAGTTACCTCACTCATTAGGCACCCCAGGCTTT
ACACTTTATGCTTCCGGCTCCTATGTTGTGTGGAATTGTGAGCGGATAACAATTTCACACAGGAAACAGC
TATGACCATGATTACGCCAAGCGCGCAATTAACCCTCACTAAAGGGAACAAAAGCTGGAGCTCCACCGCG
GTGGCGGCCGCTCTAGAACTAGTGGATCCCCCGATTACGCCAAGCTATCAACTTTGTATAGAAAAGTTGA
ACGAGAAACGTAAAATGATATAAATATCAATATATTAAATTAGATTTTGCATAAAAAACAGACTACATAA
TACTGTAAAACACAACATATCCAGTCACTATGGTCGACCGACAGCCTTCCAAATGTTCTTCTCAAACGGA
ATCGTCGTATCCAGCCTACTCGCTATTGTCCTCAATGCCGTATTAAATCATAAAAAGAAATAAGAAAAAG
AGGTGCGAGCCTCTTTTTTGTGTGACAAAATAAAAACATCTACCTATTCATATACGCTAGTGTCATAGTC
CTGAAAATCATCTGCATCAAGAACAATTTCACAACTCTTATACTTTTCTCTTACAAGTCGTTCGGCTTCA
TCTGGATTTTCAGCCTCTATACTTACTAAACGTGATAAAGTTTCTGTAATTTCTACTGTATCGACCTGCA
GACTGGCTGTGTATAAGGGAGCCTGACATTTATATTCCCCAGAACATCAGGTTAATGGCGTTTTTGATGT
CATTTTCGCGGTGGCTGAGATCAGCCACTTCTTCCCCGATAACGGAGACCGGCACACTGGCCATATCGGT
GGTCATCATGCGCCAGCTTTCATCCCCGATATGCACCACCGGGTAAAGTTCACGGGAGACTTTATCTGAC
AGCAGACGTGCACTGGCCAGGGGGATCACCATCCGTCGCCCGGGCGTGTCAATAATATCACTCTGTACAT
CCACAAACAGACGATAACGGCTCTCTCTTTTATAGGTGTAAACCTTAAACTGCATTTCACCAGCCCCTGT
TCTCGTCAGCAAAAGAGCCGTTCATTTCAATAAACCGGGCGACCTCAGCCATCCCTTCCTGATTTTCCGC
TTTCCAGCGTTCGGCACGCAGACGACGGGCTTCATTCTGCATGGTTGTGCTTACCAGACCGGAGATATTG
ACATCATATATGCCTTGAGCAACTGATAGCTGTCGCTGTCAACTGTCACTGTAATACGCTGCTTCATAGC
ATACCTCTTTTTGACATACTTCGGGTATACATATCAGTATATATTCTTATACCGCAAAAATCAGCGCGCA
AATACGCATACTGTTATCTGGCTTTTAGTAAGCCGGATCCACGCGGCGTTTACGCCCCCCCTGCCACTCA
TCGCAGTACTGTTGTAATTCATTAAGCATTCTGCCGACATGGAAGCCATCACAAACGGCATGATGAACCT
GAATCGCCAGCGGCATCAGCACCTTGTCGCCTTGCGTATAATATTTGCCCATGGTGAAAACGGGGGCGAA
GAAGTTGTCCATATTGGCCACGTTTAAATCAAAACTGGTGAAACTCACCCAGGGATTGGCTGAGACGAAA
AACATATTCTCAATAAACCCTTTAGGGAAATAGGCCAGGTTTTCACCGTAACACGCCACATCTTGCGAAT
ATATGTGTAGAAACTGCCGGAAATCGTCGTGGTATTCACTCCAGAGCGATGAAAACGTTTCAGTTTGCTC
ATGGAAAACGGTGTAACAAGGGTGAACACTATCCCATATCACCAGCTCACCGTCTTTCATTGCCATACGG
AATTCCGGATGAGCATTCATCAGGCGGGCAAGAATGTGAATAAAGGCCGGATAAAACTTGTGCTTATTTT
TCTTTACGGTCTTTAAAAAGGCCGTAATATCCAGCTGAACGGTCTGGTTATAGGTACATTGAGCAACTGA
CTGAAATGCCTCAAAATGTTCTTTACGATGCCATTGGGATATATCAACGGTGGTATATCCAGTGATTTTT
TTCTCCATTTTAGCTTCCTTAGCTCCTGAAAATCTCGATAACTCAAAAAATACGCCCGGTAGTGATCTTA
TTTCATTATGGTGAAAGTTGGAACCTCTTACGTGCCGATCAACGTCTCATTTTCGCCAAAAGTTGGCCCA
GGGCTTCCCGGTATCAACAGGGACACCAGGATTTATTTATTCTGCGAAGTGATCTTCCGTCACAGGTATT
TATTCGGCGCAAAGTGCGTCGGGTGATGCTGCCAACTTACGGCCGCCATAGTGACTGGATATGTTGTGTT
TTACAGTATTATGTAGTCTGTTTTTTATGCAAAATCTAATTTAATATATTGATATTTATATCATTTTACG
TTTCTCGTTCAACTTTATTATACATAGTTGATAATTCACTGGCCGTCGGGGCTGCAGGAATTCGATATCA
AGCTTATCGATACCGTCGACCTCGAGTCATGTAATTAGTTATGTCACGCTTACATTCACGCCCTCCCCCC
ACATCCGCTCTAACCGAAAAGGAAGGAGTTAGACAACCTGAAGTCTAGGTCCCTATTTATTTTTTTATAG
TTATGTTAGTATTAAGAACGTTATTTATATTTCAAATTTTTCTTTTTTTTCTGTACAGACGCGTGTACGC
ATGTAACATTATACTGAAAACCTTGCTTGAGAAGGTTTTGGGACGCTCGAAGGCTTTAATTTGCGGCCGG
TACCCAATTCGCCCTATAGTGAGTCGTATTACGCGCGCTCACTGGCCGTCGTTTTACAACGTCGTGACTG
GGAAAACCCTGGCGTTACCCAACTTAATCGCCTTGCAGCACATCCCCCTTTCGCCAGCTGGCGTAATAGC
GAAGAGGCCCGCACCGATCGCCCTTCCCAACAGTTGCGCAGCCTGAATGGCGAATGGCGCG
[124 nt withheld, positions 5522-5645]
C
[91 nt withheld, positions 5647-5737]
A
[49 nt withheld, positions 5739-5787]
CCTTTGACGTTGGAGTCCACGTTCTTT
[37 nt withheld, positions 5815-5851]
ACCCTATCTCGGTCTATTCTTTTGATTTATAAGGGATTTTGCCGATTTCGGCCTATTGGTTAAAAAATGA
GCTGATTTAACAAAAATTTAACGCGAATTTTAACAAAATATTAACGTTTACAATTTCCTGATGCGGTATT
TTCTCCTTACGCATCTGTGCGGTATTTCACACCGCATAGCTAGTGGATCTGATATCATCGATGAATTCGA
GCTCGTTTTCGACACTGGATGGCGGCGTTAGTATCGAATCGACAGCAGTATAGCGACCAGCATTCACATA
CGATTGACGCATGATATTACTTTCTGCGCACTTAACTTCGCATCTGGGCAGATGATGTCGAGGCGAAAAA
AAATATAAATCACGCTAACATTTGATTAAAATAGAACAACTACAATATAAAAAAACTATACAAATGACAA
GTTCTTGAAAACAAGAATCTTTTTATTGTCAGTACTGATTATTCCTTTGCCCTCGGACGAGTGCTGGGGC
GTCGGTTTCCACTATCGGCGAGTACTTCTACACAGCCATCGGTCCAGACGGCCGCGCTTCTGCGGGCGAT
TTGTGTACGCCCGACAGTCCCGGCTCCGGATCGGACGATTGCGTCGCATCGACCCTGCGCCCAAGCTGCA
TCATCGAAATTGCCGTCAACCAAGCTCTGATAGAGTTGGTCAAGACCAATGCGGAGCATATACGCCCGGA
GCCGCGGCGATCCTGCAAGCTCCGGATGCCTCCGCTCGAAGTAGCGCGTCTGCTGCTCCATACAAGCCAA
CCACGGCCTCCAGAAGAAGATGTTGGCGACCTCGTATTGGGAATCCCCGAACATCGCCTCGCTCCAGTCA
ATGACCGCTGTTATGCGGCCATTGTCCGTCAGGACATTGTTGGAGCCGAAATCCGCGTGCACGAGGTGCC
GGACTTCGGGGCAGTCCTCGGCCCAAAGCATCAGCTCATCGAGAGCCTGCGCGACGGACGCACTGACGGT
GTCGTCCATCACAGTTTGCCAGTGATACACATGGGGATCAGCAATCGCGCATATGAAATCACGCCATGTA
GTGTATTGACCGATTCCTTGCGGTCCGAATGGGCCGAACCCGCTCGTCTGGCTAAGATCGGCCGCAGCGA
TCGCATCCATGGCCTCCGCGACCGGCTGCAGAACAGCGGGCAGTTCGGTTTCAGGCAGGTCTTGCAACGT
GACACCCTGTGCACGGCGGGAGATGCAATAGGTCAGGCTCTCGCTGAATTCCCCAATGTCAAGCACTTCC
GGAATCGGGAGCGCGGCCGATGCAAAGTGCCGATAAACATAACGATCTTTGTAGAAACCATCGGCGCAGC
TATTTACCCGCAGGACATATCCACGCCCTCCTACATCGAAGCTGAAAGCACGAGATTCTTCGCCCTCCGA
GAGCTGCATCAGGTCGGAGACGCTGTCGAACTTTTCGATCAGAAACTTCTCGACAGACGTCGCGGTGAGT
TCAGGCTTTTTACCCATATGGTTGTTTATGTTCGGATGTGATGTGAGAACTGTATCCTAGCAAGATTTTA
AAAGGAAGTATATGAAAGAAGAACCTCAGTGGCAAATCCTAACCTTTTATATTTCTCTACAGGGGCGCGG
CGTGGGGACAATTCAACGCGTCTGTGAGGGGAGCGTTTCCCTGCTCGCAGGTCTGCAGCGAGGAGCCGTA
ATTTTTGCTTCGCGCCGTGCGGCCATCAAAATGTATGGATGCAAATGATTATACATGGGGATGTATGGGC
TAAATGTACGGGCGACAGTCACATCATGCCCCTGAGCTGCGCACGTCAAGACTGTCAAGGAGGGTATTCT
GGGCCTCCATGTCGCTGGCCGGGTGACCCGGCGGGGACAAGGCAAGCTAAACAGATCTTGAAAAGCTGTG
GTATGGTGCACTCTCAGTACAATCTGCTCTGATGCCGCATAGTTAAGCCAGCCCCGACACCCGCCAACAC
CCGCTGACGCGCCCTGACGGGCTTGTCTGCTCCCGGCATCCGCTTACAGACAAGCTGTGACCGTCTCCGG
GAGCTGCATGTGTCAGAGGTTTTCACCGTCATCACCGAAACGCGCGA
