Features (pLannotate 1.2.2; 28 found; start..end, strand, type, name):
      1..504     +  misc_feature   CEN/ARS: S. cerevisiae CEN6 centromere fused to an autonomously replicating sequence
    572..607     +  CDS            rop (fragment): Rop protein, which maintains plasmids at low copy number; rop
    709..758     +  misc_feature   bom (fragment): basis of mobility region from pBR322
    817..2392    +  gene           hphMX6: yeast selectable marker conferring hygromycin resistance
   2195..2392    +  terminator     TEF terminator: Ashbya gossypii TEF terminator
   2470..2521    +  misc_feature   bom (fragment): basis of mobility region from pBR322
   2549..2977    -  rep_origin     f1 ori (sequence partly withheld): f1 bacteriophage origin of replication; arrow indicates direction of (+) strand synthesis
   2981..3136    -  CDS            lacZα (fragment): LacZα fragment of β-galactosidase; lacZ fragment
   3144..3162    +  promoter       T7 promoter: promoter for bacteriophage T7 RNA polymerase
   3181..3428    -  terminator     CYC1 terminator: S. cerevisiae CYC1; transcription terminator for CYC1
   3429..3476    -  misc_feature   MCS (fragment): pBluescript multiple cloning site
   3495..3618    +  protein_bind   attR3: mutant version of attR; recombination site for the Gateway® LR reaction LR Clonase™
   3764..3866    +  promoter       cat promoter: promoter of the E. coli cat gene encoding chloramphenicol acetyltransferase
   3867..4525    +  CDS            CmR: chloramphenicol acetyltransferase; cat; confers resistance to chloramphenicol
   4707..4865    +  CDS            ccdA (fragment): CCDA_ECO57 - Also known as H, letA. Experimental evidence at protein level: Swiss-Prot protein existence level 1. Antitoxin component of a type II toxin-antitoxin (TA) system which inhibits the post-segregational killing (PSK) of plasmid-free cells, also referred to as a plasmid addiction system. Binds to and blocks the activity of CcdB; will also remove bound CcdB protein from the CcdB-GyrA complex by forming a CcdA-CcdB complex, a process termed rejuvenation. Functions as a transcriptional corepressor for the ccdAB operon, repression also requires CcdB (By similarity). From Escherichia coli
   4870..5172    +  CDS            ccdB: CCDB_ECOLI - Also known as G, letB, letD. Experimental evidence at protein level: Swiss-Prot protein existence level 1. Toxic component of a type II toxin-antitoxin (TA) system, functioning in plasmid maintainence. Responsible for the post- segregational killing (PSK) of plasmid-free cells, also referred to as a plasmid addiction system. Half-life of over 2 hours. Cell killing by CcdB is accompanied by filamentation, defects in chromosome and plasmid segregation, defects in cell division, formation of anucleate cells, decreased DNA synthesis and plasmid loss. Interferes with the activity of DN
   5216..5368    +  CDS            dpnD (fragment): DPND_STRPN - Protein predicted: Swiss-Prot protein existence level 4. From Streptococcus pneumoniae serotype 4 (strain ATCC BAA-334 / TIGR4).
   5523..5642    -  protein_bind   attR1: mutant version of attR; recombination site for the Gateway® LR reaction LR Clonase™
   5626..5646    -  protein_bind   attB4: mutant version of attB; core recombination site for the Gateway® BP reaction BP Clonase™
   5662..5707    -  misc_feature   MCS (fragment): pBluescript multiple cloning site
   5720..5738    -  promoter       T3 promoter: promoter for bacteriophage T3 RNA polymerase
   5783..5799    -  protein_bind   lac operator: The lac repressor binds to the lac operator to inhibit transcription in E. coli. This inhibition can be relieved by adding lactose or isopropyl-β-D-thiogalactopyranoside (IPTG). lac repressor encoded by lacI
   5807..5837    -  promoter       lac promoter: promoter for the E. coli lac operon
   5852..5873    -  protein_bind   CAP binding site: CAP binding activates transcription in the presence of cAMP. E. coli catabolite activator protein
   5886..5978    -  CDS            lacI (fragment): lac repressor; lacI; The lac repressor binds to the lac operator to inhibit transcription in E. coli. This inhibition can be relieved by adding lactose or isopropyl-β-D-thiogalactopyranoside (IPTG).
   6161..6749    -  rep_origin     ori: high-copy-number ColE1/pMB1/pBR322/pUC origin of replication
   6920..7780    -  CDS            AmpR: β-lactamase; bla; confers resistance to ampicillin, carbenicillin, and related antibiotics
   7781..7885    -  promoter       AmpR promoter: bla
>Addgene plasmid #58555 | p41Hyg 3-F GW | addgene full sequence | sequence record 268576 | Addgene NGS Result
ATCACGTGCTATAAAAATAATTATAATTTAAATTTTTTAATATAAATATATAAATTAAAAATAGAAAGTA
AAAAAAGAAATTAAAGAAAAAATAGTTTTTGTTTTCCGAAGATGTAAAAGACTCTAGGGGGATCGCCAAC
AAATACTACCTTTTATCTTGCTCTTCCTGCTCTCAGGTATTAATGCCGAATTGTTTCATCTTGTCTGTGT
AGAAGACCACACACGAAAATCCTGTGATTTTACATTTTACTTATCGTTAATCGAATGTATATCTATTTAA
TCTGCTTTTCTTGTCTAATAAATATATATGTAAAGTACGCTTTTTGTTGAAATTTTTTAAACCTTTGTTT
ATTTTTTTTTCTTCATTCCGTAACTCTTCTACCTTCTTTATTTACTTTCTAAAATCCAAATACAAAACAT
AAAAATAAATAAACACAGAGTAAATTCCCAAATTATTCCATCATTAAAAGATACGAGGCGCGTGTAAGTT
ACAGGCAAGCGATCCGTCTAAGAAACCATTATTATCATGACATTAACCTATAAAAATAGGCGTATCACGA
GGCCCTTTCGTCTCGCGCGTTTCGGTGATGACGGTGAAAACCTCTGACACATGCAGCTCCCGGAGACGGT
CACAGCTTGTCTGTAAGCGGATGCCGGGAGCAGACAAGCCCGTCAGGGCGCGTCAGCGGGTGTTGGCGGG
TGTCGGGGCTGGCTTAACTATGCGGCATCAGAGCAGATTGTACTGAGAGTGCACCATACCACAGCTTTTC
AAGATCTGTTTAGCTTGCCTCGTCCCCGCCGGGTCACCCGGCCAGCGACATGGAGGCCCAGAATACCCTC
CTTGACAGTCTTGACGTGCGCAGCTCAGGGGCATGATGTGACTGTCGCCCGTACATTTAGCCCATACATC
CCCATGTATAATCATTTGCATCCATACATTTTGATGGCCGCACGGCGCGAAGCAAAAATTACGGCTCCTC
GCTGCGGACCTGCGAGCAGGGAAACGCTCCCCTCACAGACGCGTTGAATTGTCCCCACGCCGCGCCCCTG
TAGAGAAATATAAAAGGTTAGGATTTGCCACTGAGGTTCTTCTTTCATATACTTCCTTTTAAAATCTTGC
TAGGATACAGTTCTCACATCACATCCGAACATAAACAACCATGGGTAAAAAGCCTGAACTCACCGCGACG
TCTGTCGAGAAGTTTCTGATCGAAAAGTTCGACAGCGTCTCCGACCTGATGCAGCTCTCGGAGGGCGAAG
AATCTCGTGCTTTCAGCTTCGATGTAGGAGGGCGTGGATATGTCCTGCGGGTAAATAGCTGCGCCGATGG
TTTCTACAAAGATCGTTATGTTTATCGGCACTTTGCATCGGCCGCGCTCCCGATTCCGGAAGTGCTTGAC
ATTGGGGAATTCAGCGAGAGCCTGACCTATTGCATCTCCCGCCGTGCACAGGGTGTCACGTTGCAAGACC
TGCCTGAAACCGAACTGCCCGCTGTTCTGCAGCCGGTCGCGGAGGCCATGGATGCGATCGCTGCGGCCGA
TCTTAGCCAGACGAGCGGGTTCGGCCCATTCGGACCGCAAGGAATCGGTCAATACACTACATGGCGTGAT
TTCATATGCGCGATTGCTGATCCCCATGTGTATCACTGGCAAACTGTGATGGACGACACCGTCAGTGCGT
CCGTCGCGCAGGCTCTCGATGAGCTGATGCTTTGGGCCGAGGACTGCCCCGAAGTCCGGCACCTCGTGCA
CGCGGATTTCGGCTCCAACAATGTCCTGACGGACAATGGCCGCATAACAGCGGTCATTGACTGGAGCGAG
GCGATGTTCGGGGATTCCCAATACGAGGTCGCCAACATCTTCTTCTGGAGGCCGTGGTTGGCTTGTATGG
AGCAGCAGACGCGCTACTTCGAGCGGAGGCATCCGGAGCTTGCAGGATCGCCGCGGCTCCGGGCGTATAT
GCTCCGCATTGGTCTTGACCAACTCTATCAGAGCTTGGTTGACGGCAATTTCGATGATGCAGCTTGGGCG
CAGGGTCGATGCGACGCAATCGTCCGATCCGGAGCCGGGACTGTCGGGCGTACACAAATCGCCCGCAGAA
GCGCGGCCGTCTGGACCGATGGCTGTGTAGAAGTACTCGCCGATAGTGGAAACCGACGCCCCAGCACTCG
TCCGAGGGCAAAGGAATAATCAGTACTGACAATAAAAAGATTCTTGTTTTCAAGAACTTGTCATTTGTAT
AGTTTTTTTATATTGTAGTTGTTCTATTTTAATCAAATGTTAGCGTGATTTATATTTTTTTTCGCCTCGA
CATCATCTGCCCAGATGCGAAGTTAAGTGCGCAGAAAGTAATATCATGCGTCAATCGTATGTGAATGCTG
GTCGCTATACTGCTGTCGATTCGATACTAACGCCGCCATCCAGTGTCGAAAACGAGCTCGAATTCATCGA
TGATATCAGATCCACTAGCTATGCGGTGTGAAATACCGCACAGATGCGTAAGGAGAAAATACCGCATCAG
GAAATTGTAAGCGTTAATATTTTGTTAAAATTCGCGTTAAATTTTTGTTAAATCAGCTCATTTTTTAACC
AATAGGCCGAAATCGGCAAAATCCCTTATAAATCAAAAGAATAGACCGAGATAGGGT
[37 nt withheld, positions 2648-2684]
AAAGAACGTGGACTCCAACGTCAAAGG
[49 nt withheld, positions 2712-2760]
T
[91 nt withheld, positions 2762-2852]
G
[124 nt withheld, positions 2854-2977]
CCATTCGCCATTCAGGCTGCGCAACTGTTGGGAAGGGCGATCGGTGCGGGCCTCTTCGCTATTACGCCAG
CTGGCGAAAGGGGGATGTGCTGCAAGGCGATTAAGTTGGGTAACGCCAGGGTTTTCCCAGTCACGACGTT
GTAAAACGACGGCCAGTGAGCGCGCGTAATACGACTCACTATAGGGCGAATTGGGTACCGGCCGCAAATT
AAAGCCTTCGAGCGTCCCAAAACCTTCTCAAGCAAGGTTTTCAGTATAATGTTACATGCGTACACGCGTC
TGTACAGAAAAAAAAGAAAAATTTGAAATATAAATAACGTTCTTAATACTAACATAACTATAAAAAAATA
AATAGGGACCTAGACTTCAGGTTGTCTAACTCCTTCCTTTTCGGTTAGAGCGGATGTGGGGGGAGGGCGT
GAATGTAAGCGTGACATAACTAATTACATGACTCGAGGTCGACGGTATCGATAAGCTTGATATCGAATTC
CTGCAGCCCCGACGGCCAGTGAATTATCAACTATGTATAATAAAGTTGAACGAGAAACGTAAAATGATAT
AAATATCAATATATTAAATTAGATTTTGCATAAAAAACAGACTACATAATACTGTAAAACACAACATATC
CAGTCACTATGGCGGCCGTAAGTTGGCAGCATCACCCGACGCACTTTGCGCCGAATAAATACCTGTGACG
GAAGATCACTTCGCAGAATAAATAAATCCTGGTGTCCCTGTTGATACCGGGAAGCCCTGGGCCAACTTTT
GGCGAAAATGAGACGTTGATCGGCACGTAAGAGGTTCCAACTTTCACCATAATGAAATAAGATCACTACC
GGGCGTATTTTTTGAGTTATCGAGATTTTCAGGAGCTAAGGAAGCTAAAATGGAGAAAAAAATCACTGGA
TATACCACCGTTGATATATCCCAATGGCATCGTAAAGAACATTTTGAGGCATTTCAGTCAGTTGCTCAAT
GTACCTATAACCAGACCGTTCAGCTGGATATTACGGCCTTTTTAAAGACCGTAAAGAAAAATAAGCACAA
GTTTTATCCGGCCTTTATTCACATTCTTGCCCGCCTGATGAATGCTCATCCGGAATTCCGTATGGCAATG
AAAGACGGTGAGCTGGTGATATGGGATAGTGTTCACCCTTGTTACACCGTTTTCCATGAGCAAACTGAAA
CGTTTTCATCGCTCTGGAGTGAATACCACGACGATTTCCGGCAGTTTCTACACATATATTCGCAAGATGT
GGCGTGTTACGGTGAAAACCTGGCCTATTTCCCTAAAGGGTTTATTGAGAATATGTTTTTCGTCTCAGCC
AATCCCTGGGTGAGTTTCACCAGTTTTGATTTAAACGTGGCCAATATGGACAACTTCTTCGCCCCCGTTT
TCACCATGGGCAAATATTATACGCAAGGCGACAAGGTGCTGATGCCGCTGGCGATTCAGGTTCATCATGC
CGTTTGTGATGGCTTCCATGTCGGCAGAATGCTTAATGAATTACAACAGTACTGCGATGAGTGGCAGGGG
GGGCGTAAACGCCGCGTGGATCCGGCTTACTAAAAGCCAGATAACAGTATGCGTATTTGCGCGCTGATTT
TTGCGGTATAAGAATATATACTGATATGTATACCCGAAGTATGTCAAAAAGAGGTATGCTATGAAGCAGC
GTATTACAGTGACAGTTGACAGCGACAGCTATCAGTTGCTCAAGGCATATATGATGTCAATATCTCCGGT
CTGGTAAGCACAACCATGCAGAATGAAGCCCGTCGTCTGCGTGCCGAACGCTGGAAAGCGGAAAATCAGG
AAGGGATGGCTGAGGTCGCCCGGTTTATTGAAATGAACGGCTCTTTTGCTGACGAGAACAGGGGCTGGTG
AAATGCAGTTTAAGGTTTACACCTATAAAAGAGAGAGCCGTTATCGTCTGTTTGTGGATGTACAGAGTGA
TATTATTGACACGCCCGGGCGACGGATGGTGATCCCCCTGGCCAGTGCACGTCTGCTGTCAGATAAAGTC
TCCCGTGAACTTTACCCGGTGGTGCATATCGGGGATGAAAGCTGGCGCATGATGACCACCGATATGGCCA
GTGTGCCGGTCTCCGTTATCGGGGAAGAAGTGGCTGATCTCAGCCACCGCGAAAATGACATCAAAAACGC
CATTAACCTGATGTTCTGGGGAATATAAATGTCAGGCTCCCTTATACACAGCCAGTCTGCAGGTCGATAC
AGTAGAAATTACAGAAACTTTATCACGTTTAGTAAGTATAGAGGCTGAAAATCCAGATGAAGCCGAACGA
CTTGTAAGAGAAAAGTATAAGAGTTGTGAAATTGTTCTTGATGCAGATGATTTTCAGGACTATGACACTA
GCGTATATGAATAGGTAGATGTTTTTATTTTGTCACACAAAAAAGAGGCTCGCACCTCTTTTTCTTATTT
CTTTTTATGATTTAATACGGCATTGAGGACAATAGCGAGTAGGCTGGATACGACGATTCCGTTTGAGAAG
AACATTTGGAAGGCTGTCGGTCGACCATAGTGACTGGATATGTTGTGTTTTACAGTATTATGTAGTCTGT
TTTTTATGCAAAATCTAATTTAATATATTGATATTTATATCATTTTACGTTTCTCGTTCAACTTTTCTAT
ACAAAGTTGATAGCTTGGCGTAATCGGGGGATCCACTAGTTCTAGAGCGGCCGCCACCGCGGTGGAGCTC
CAGCTTTTGTTCCCTTTAGTGAGGGTTAATTGCGCGCTTGGCGTAATCATGGTCATAGCTGTTTCCTGTG
TGAAATTGTTATCCGCTCACAATTCCACACAACATACGAGCCGGAAGCATAAAGTGTAAAGCCTGGGGTG
CCTAATGAGTGAGCTAACTCACATTAATTGCGTTGCGCTCACTGCCCGCTTTCCAGTCGGGAAACCTGTC
GTGCCAGCTGCATTAATGAATCGGCCAACGCGCGGGGAGAGGCGGTTTGCGTATTGGGCGCTCTTCCGCT
TCCTCGCTCACTGACTCGCTGCGCTCGGTCGTTCGGCTGCGGCGAGCGGTATCAGCTCACTCAAAGGCGG
TAATACGGTTATCCACAGAATCAGGGGATAACGCAGGAAAGAACATGTGAGCAAAAGGCCAGCAAAAGGC
CAGGAACCGTAAAAAGGCCGCGTTGCTGGCGTTTTTCCATAGGCTCCGCCCCCCTGACGAGCATCACAAA
AATCGACGCTCAAGTCAGAGGTGGCGAAACCCGACAGGACTATAAAGATACCAGGCGTTTCCCCCTGGAA
GCTCCCTCGTGCGCTCTCCTGTTCCGACCCTGCCGCTTACCGGATACCTGTCCGCCTTTCTCCCTTCGGG
AAGCGTGGCGCTTTCTCATAGCTCACGCTGTAGGTATCTCAGTTCGGTGTAGGTCGTTCGCTCCAAGCTG
GGCTGTGTGCACGAACCCCCCGTTCAGCCCGACCGCTGCGCCTTATCCGGTAACTATCGTCTTGAGTCCA
ACCCGGTAAGACACGACTTATCGCCACTGGCAGCAGCCACTGGTAACAGGATTAGCAGAGCGAGGTATGT
AGGCGGTGCTACAGAGTTCTTGAAGTGGTGGCCTAACTACGGCTACACTAGAAGAACAGTATTTGGTATC
TGCGCTCTGCTGAAGCCAGTTACCTTCGGAAAAAGAGTTGGTAGCTCTTGATCCGGCAAACAAACCACCG
CTGGTAGCGGTGGTTTTTTTGTTTGCAAGCAGCAGATTACGCGCAGAAAAAAAGGATCTCAAGAAGATCC
TTTGATCTTTTCTACGGGGTCTGACGCTCAGTGGAACGAAAACTCACGTTAAGGGATTTTGGTCATGAGA
TTATCAAAAAGGATCTTCACCTAGATCCTTTTAAATTAAAAATGAAGTTTTAAATCAATCTAAAGTATAT
ATGAGTAAACTTGGTCTGACAGTTACCAATGCTTAATCAGTGAGGCACCTATCTCAGCGATCTGTCTATT
TCGTTCATCCATAGTTGCCTGACTCCCCGTCGTGTAGATAACTACGATACGGGAGGGCTTACCATCTGGC
CCCAGTGCTGCAATGATACCGCGAGACCCACGCTCACCGGCTCCAGATTTATCAGCAATAAACCAGCCAG
CCGGAAGGGCCGAGCGCAGAAGTGGTCCTGCAACTTTATCCGCCTCCATCCAGTCTATTAATTGTTGCCG
GGAAGCTAGAGTAAGTAGTTCGCCAGTTAATAGTTTGCGCAACGTTGTTGCCATTGCTACAGGCATCGTG
GTGTCACGCTCGTCGTTTGGTATGGCTTCATTCAGCTCCGGTTCCCAACGATCAAGGCGAGTTACATGAT
CCCCCATGTTGTGCAAAAAAGCGGTTAGCTCCTTCGGTCCTCCGATCGTTGTCAGAAGTAAGTTGGCCGC
AGTGTTATCACTCATGGTTATGGCAGCACTGCATAATTCTCTTACTGTCATGCCATCCGTAAGATGCTTT
TCTGTGACTGGTGAGTACTCAACCAAGTCATTCTGAGAATAGTGTATGCGGCGACCGAGTTGCTCTTGCC
CGGCGTCAATACGGGATAATACCGCGCCACATAGCAGAACTTTAAAAGTGCTCATCATTGGAAAACGTTC
TTCGGGGCGAAAACTCTCAAGGATCTTACCGCTGTTGAGATCCAGTTCGATGTAACCCACTCGTGCACCC
AACTGATCTTCAGCATCTTTTACTTTCACCAGCGTTTCTGGGTGAGCAAAAACAGGAAGGCAAAATGCCG
CAAAAAAGGGAATAAGGGCGACACGGAAATGTTGAATACTCATACTCTTCCTTTTTCAATATTATTGAAG
CATTTATCAGGGTTATTGTCTCATGAGCGGATACATATTTGAATGTATTTAGAAAAATAAACAAATAGGG
GTTCCGCGCACATTTCCCCGAAAAGTGCCACCTGGGTCCTTTTC
