>Addgene plasmid #58555 | p41Hyg 3-F GW | addgene partial sequence | sequence record 95446 | ccdB-Fwd 5'-GCATGATGACCACCGATATG-3'
GGGGAATATAAATGTCAGGCTCCCTTATACACAGCCAGTCTGCAGGTCGATACAGTAGAAATTACAGAAA
CTTTATCACGTTTAGTAAGTATAGAGGCTGAAAATCCAGATGAAGCCGAACGACTTGTAAGAGAAAAGTA
TAAGAGTTGTGAAATTGTTCTTGATGCAGATGATTTTCAGGACTATGACACTAGCGTATATGAATAGGTA
GATGTTTTTATTTTGTCACACAAAAAAGAGGCTCGCACCTCTTTTTCTTATTTCTTTTTATGATTTAATA
CGGCATTGAGGACAATAGCGAGTAGGCTGGATACGACGATTCCGTTTGAGAAGAACATTTGGAAGGCTGT
CGGTCGACCATAGTGACTGGATATGTTGTGTTTTACAGTATTATGTAGTCTGTTTTTTATGCAAAATCTA
ATTTAATATATTGATATTTATATCATTTTACGTTTCTCGTTCAACTTTTCTATACAAAGTTGATAGCTTG
GCGTAATCGGGGGATCCACTAGTTCTAGAGCGGCCGCCACCGCGGTGGAGCTCCAGCTTTTGTTCCCTTT
AGTGAGGGTTAATTGCGCGC
