>Addgene plasmid #58555 | p41Hyg 3-F GW | addgene partial sequence | sequence record 95447 | CAT-R 5'-GCAACTGACTGAAATGCCTC-3'
CGGTGGTATATCCAGTGATTTTTTTCTCCATTTTAGCTTCCTTAGCTCCTGAAAATCTCGATAACTCAAA
AAATACGCCCGGTAGTGATCTTATTTCATTATGGTGAAAGTTGGAACCTCTTACGTGCCGATCAACGTCT
CATTTTCGCCAAAAGTTGGCCCAGGGCTTCCCGGTATCAACAGGGACACCAGGATTTATTTATTCTGCGA
AGTGATCTTCCGTCACAGGTATTTATTCGGCGCAAAGTGCGTCGGGTGATGCTGCCAACTTACGGCCGCC
ATAGTGACTGGATATGTTGTGTTTTACAGTATTATGTAGTCTGTTTTTTATGCAAAATCTAATTTAATAT
ATTGATATTTATATCATTTTACGTTTCTCGTTCAACTTTATTATACATAGTTGATAATTCACTGGCCGTC
GGGGCTGCAGGAATTCGATATCAAGCTTATCGATACCGTCGACCTCGAGTCATGTAATTAGTTATGTCAC
GCTTACATTCACGCCCTCCCCCCACATCCGCTCTAACCGAAAAGGAAGGAGTTAGACAACCTGAAGTCTA
GGTCCCTATTTATTTTTTTATAGTTATGTTAGTATTAAGAACGTTATTTATATTTCAAATTTTTC
